>Addgene plasmid #247891 | SFB-XPF-D656-813 | addgene full sequence | sequence record 494919 | Addgene NGS Result
TAGCCCATATATGGAGTTCCGCGTTACATAACTTACGGTAAATGGCCCGCCTGGCTGACCGCCCAACGAC
CCCCGCCCATTGACGTCAATAATGACGTATGTTCCCATAGTAACGCCAATAGGGACTTTCCATTGACGTC
AATGGGTGGAGTATTTACGGTAAACTGCCCACTTGGCAGTACATCAAGTGTATCATATGCCAAGTACGCC
CCCTATTGACGTCAATGACGGTAAATGGCCCGCCTGGCATTATGCCCAGTACATGACCTTATGGGACTTT
CCTACTTGGCAGTACATCTACGTATTAGTCATCGCTATTACCATGGTGATGCGGTTTTGGCAGTACATCA
ATGGGCGTGGATAGCGGTTTGACTCACGGGGATTTCCAAGTCTCCACCCCATTGACGTCAATGGGAGTTT
GTTTTGGCACCAAAATCAACGGGACTTTCCAAAATGTCGTAACAACTCCGCCCCATTGACGCAAATGGGC
GGTAGGCGTGTACGGTGGGAGGTCTATATAAGCAGAGCTGGTTTAGTGAACCGTCAGATCCGCTAGCGCT
ACCGGACTCAGATCTCGAGGCCACCATGAAAGAAACCGCTGCTGCTAAATTCGAACGCCAGCACATGGAC
AGCGGAGCCGGCGCAGGAGCCGGCGCTGACGCGCCTGACTACAAAGACGATGACGACAAGGGAGATTACA
AGGATGACGATGACAAAGGCGCGTCGATGGACGAGAAGACCACCGGCTGGCGGGGCGGCCACGTGGTGGA
GGGCCTGGCCGGCGAGCTGGAGCAGCTGCGGGCCAGGCTGGAGCACCACCCTCAGGGCCAGCGGGAGCCC
TCCGGCGGCTGCAAGCTGGGCGGCGCGCCTGAATTCTGCAGTCGACGGTACCGCGGGCCCATCGCTCGAG
AGACAAGTTTGTACAAAAAAGCAGGCTTCATGGAGTCAGGGCAGCCGGCTCGACGGATTGCCATGGCGCC
GCTGCTGGAGTACGAGCGACAGCTGGTGCTGGAACTGCTCGACACTGACGGGCTAGTAGTGTGCGCCCGC
GGGCTCGGCGCGGACCGGCTCCTCTACCACTTTCTCCAGCTGCACTGCCACCCAGCCTGCCTGGTGCTGG
TGCTCAACACGCAGCCGGCCGAGGAGGAGTATTTTATCAATCAGCTGAAGATAGAAGGAGTTGAACACCT
CCCTCGCCGTGTAACAAATGAAATCACAAGCAACAGTCGCTATGAAGTTTACACACAAGGTGGTGTTATA
TTTGCGACAAGTAGGATACTTGTGGTTGACTTCTTGACTGATAGAATACCTTCAGATTTAATTACTGGCA
TCTTGGTGTATAGAGCCCACAGAATAATCGAGTCTTGTCAAGAAGCATTCATCTTGCGCCTCTTTCGCCA
GAAAAACAAACGTGGTTTTATTAAAGCTTTCACAGACAATGCTGTTGCCTTTGATACTGGTTTTTGTCAT
GTGGAAAGAGTGATGAGAAATCTTTTTGTGAGGAAACTGTATCTGTGGCCAAGGTTCCATGTAGCAGTAA
ACTCATTTTTAGAACAGCACAAACCTGAAGTTGTAGAAATCCATGTTTCTATGACACCTACCATGCTTGC
TATACAGACTGCTATACTGGACATTTTAAATGCATGTCTAAAGGAACTAAAATGCCATAACCCATCGCTT
GAAGTGGAAGATTTATCTTTAGAAAATGCTATTGGAAAACCTTTTGACAAGACAATCCGCCATTATCTGG
ATCCTTTGTGGCACCAGCTTGGAGCCAAGACTAAATCCTTAGTTCAGGATTTGAAGATATTACGAACTTT
GCTGCAGTATCTCTCTCAGTATGATTGTGTCACATTTCTTAATCTTCTGGAATCTCTGAGAGCAACGGAA
AAAGCTTTTGGTCAGAATTCAGGTTGGCTGTTTCTTGACTCCAGCACCTCGATGTTTATAAATGCTCGAG
CAAGGGTTTATCATCTTCCAGATGCCAAAATGAGTAAAAAAGAAAAAATATCTGAAAAAATGGAAATTAA
AGAAGGGGAAGAAACAAAAAAGGAACTGGTCCTAGAAAGCAACCCAAAGTGGGAGGCACTGACTGAAGTA
TTAAAAGAAATTGAGGCAGAAAATAAGGAGAGTGAAGCTCTTGGTGGTCCAGGTCAAGTACTGATTTGTG
CAAGTGATGACCGAACATGTTCCCAGCTGAGAGACTATATCACTCTTGGAGCGGAGGCCTTCTTATTGAG
GCTCTACAGGAAAACCTTTGAGAAGGATAGCAAAGCTGAAGAAGTCTGGATGAAATTTAGGAAGGAAGAC
AGTTCAAAGAGAATTAGGAAATCTCACAAAAGACCTAAAGACCCCCAAAACAAAGAACGGGCTTCTACCA
AAGAAAGAACCCTCAAAAAGAAAAAACGGAAGTTGACCTTAACTCAAATGGTAGGAAAACCTGAAGAACT
GGAAGAGGAAGGAGATGTCGAGGAAGGATATCGTCGAGAAATAAGCAGTAGCCCAGAAAGCTGCCCGGAA
GAAATTAAGCATGAAGAATTTGATGTAAATTTGTCATCGGATGCTGCTTTCGGAATCCTGAAAGAACCCC
TCACTATCATCCATCCGCTTCTGGGTTGCAGCGACCCCTATGCTCTGACAAGGGTACTACATGAAGTGGA
GCCAAGATACGTGGTTCTTTATGACGCAGAGCTAACCTTTGTTCGGCAGCTTGAAATTTACAGGGCGAGT
AGGCCTGGGAAACCTCTGAGGGTTTACTTTCTTATATACGGAGGTTCAACTGAGGAACAACGCTATCTCA
CTGCTTTGCGGAAAGAAAAGGAAGCTTTTGAAAAACTCATAAGGGAAAAAGCAAGCATGGTTGTCCCTGA
AGAAAGAGAAGGCAGAGATGAAACAAACTTAGACGAGGAGCTGAAACAAAGCAAGCCACAGCCTGATGCG
GCGACAGCACTGGCCATTACAGCAGATTCTGAAACCCTTCCCGAGTCAGAGAAGTATAATCCTGGTCCCC
AAGACTTCTTGTTAAAAATGCCAGGGGTGAATGCCAAAAACTGCCGCTCCTTGATGCACCACGTTAAGAA
CATCGCAGAATTAGCAGCCCTGTCACAAGACGAGCTCACGAGTATTCTGGGGAATGCTGCAAATGCCAAA
CAGCTTTATGATTTCATTCACACCTCTTTTGCAGAAGTCGTATCAAAAGGAAAAGGGAAAAAGTGAAACC
CAGCTTTCTTGTACAAAGTGGCTCGAGCAGGGATCCGCCCCTCTCCCTCCCCCCCCCCTAACGTTACTGG
CCGAAGCCGCTTGGAATAAGGCCGGTGTGCGTTTGTCTATATGTTATTTTCCACCATATTGCCGTCTTTT
GGCAATGTGAGGGCCCGGAAACCTGGCCCTGTCTTCTTGACGAGCATTCCTAGGGGTCTTTCCCCTCTCG
CCAAAGGAATGCAAGGTCTGTTGAATGTCGTGAAGGAAGCGTAGGAATTCGCCAGCACAGTGGTCGACCC
TGTGGAATGTGTGTCAGTTAGGGTGTGGAAAGTCCCCAGGCTCCCCAGCAGGCAGAAGTATGCAAAGCAT
GCATCTCAATTAGTCAGCAACCAGGTGTGGAAAGTCCCCAGGCTCCCCAGCAGGCAGAAGTATGCAAAGC
ATGCATCTCAATTAGTCAGCAACCATAGTCCCGCCCCTAACTCCGCCCATCCCGCCCCTAACTCCGCCCA
GTTCCGCCCATTCTCCGCCCCATGGCTGACTAATTTTTTTTATTTATGCAGAGGCCGAGGCCGCCTCGGC
CTCTGAGCTATTCCAGAAGTAGTGAGGAGGCTTTTTTGGAGGCCTAGGCTTTTGCAAAAAGCTTACCATG
ACCGAGTACAAGCCCACGGTGCGCCTCGCCACCCGCGACGACGTCCCCAGGGCCGTACGCACCCTCGCCG
CCGCGTTCGCCGACTACCCCGCCACGCGCCACACCGTCGATCCGGACCGCCACATCGAGCGGGTCACCGA
GCTGCAAGAACTCTTCCTCACGCGCGTCGGGCTCGACATCGGCAAGGTGTGGGTCGCGGACGACGGCGCC
GCGGTGGCGGTCTGGACCACGCCGGAGAGCGTCGAAGCGGGGGCGGTGTTCGCCGAGATCGGCCCGCGCA
TGGCCGAGTTGAGCGGTTCCCGGCTGGCCGCGCAGCAACAGATGGAAGGCCTCCTGGCGCCGCACCGGCC
CAAGGAGCCCGCGTGGTTCCTGGCCACCGTCGGCGTCTCGCCCGACCACCAGGGCAAGGGTCTGGGCAGC
GCCGTCGTGCTCCCCGGAGTGGAGGCGGCCGAGCGCGCCGGGGTGCCCGCCTTCCTGGAGACCTCCGCGC
CCCGCAACCTCCCCTTCTACGAGCGGCTCGGCTTCACCGTCACCGCCGACGTCGAGGTGCCCGAAGGACC
GCGCACCTGGTGCATGACCCGCAAGCCCGGTGCCTGACGCCCGCCCCACGACCCGCAGCGCCCGACCGAA
AGGAGCGCACGACCCCATGCATCGATAAAATAAAAGATTTTATTTAGTCTCCAGAAAAAGGGGGGAATGA
AAGACCCCACCTGTAGGTTTGGCAAGCTAGCTTAAGTAACGCCATTTTGCAAGGCATGGAAAAATACATA
ACTGAGAATAGAGAAGTTCAGATCAAGGTCAGGAACAGATGGAACAGCTGAATATGGGCCAAACAGGATA
TCTGTGGTAAGCAGTTCCTGCCCCGGCTCAGGGCCAAGAACAGATGGAACAGCTGAATATGGGCCAAACA
GGATATCTGTGGTAAGCAGTTCCTGCCCCGGCTCAGGGCCAAGAACAGATGGTCCCCAGATGCGGTCCAG
CCCTCAGCAGTTTCTAGAGAACCATCAGATGTTTCCAGGGTGCCCCAAGGACCTGAAATGACCCTGTGCC
TTATTTGAACTAACCAATCAGTTCGCTTCTCGCTTCTGTTCGCGCGCTTCTGCTCCCCGAGCTCAATAAA
AGAGCCCACAACCCCTCACTCGGGGCGCCAGTCCTCCGATTGACTGAGTCGCCCGGGTACCCGTGTATCC
AATAAACCCTCTTGCAGTTGCATCCGACTTGTGGTCTCGCTGTTCCTTGGGAGGGTCTCCTCTGAGTGAT
TGACTACCCGTCAGCGGGGGTCTTTCACATGCAGCATGTATCAAAATTAATTTGGTTTTTTTTCTTAAGT
ATTTACATTAAATGGCCATAGTTGCATTAATGAATCGGCCAACGCGCGGGGAGAGGCGGTTTGCGTATTG
GGCGCTCTTCCGCTTCCTCGCTCACTGACTCGCTGCGCTCGGTCGTTCGGCTGCGGCGAGCGGTATCAGC
TCACTCAAAGGCGGTAATACGGTTATCCACAGAATCAGGGGATAACGCAGGAAAGAACATGTGAGCAAAA
GGCCAGCAAAAGGCCAGGAACCGTAAAAAGGCCGCGTTGCTGGCGTTTTTCCATAGGCTCCGCCCCCCTG
ACGAGCATCACAAAAATCGACGCTCAAGTCAGAGGTGGCGAAACCCGACAGGACTATAAAGATACCAGGC
GTTTCCCCCTGGAAGCTCCCTCGTGCGCTCTCCTGTTCCGACCCTGCCGCTTACCGGATACCTGTCCGCC
TTTCTCCCTTCGGGAAGCGTGGCGCTTTCTCATAGCTCACGCTGTAGGTATCTCAGTTCGGTGTAGGTCG
TTCGCTCCAAGCTGGGCTGTGTGCACGAACCCCCCGTTCAGCCCGACCGCTGCGCCTTATCCGGTAACTA
TCGTCTTGAGTCCAACCCGGTAAGACACGACTTATCGCCACTGGCAGCAGCCACTGGTAACAGGATTAGC
AGAGCGAGGTATGTAGGCGGTGCTACAGAGTTCTTGAAGTGGTGGCCTAACTACGGCTACACTAGAAGAA
CAGTATTTGGTATCTGCGCTCTGCTGAAGCCAGTTACCTTCGGAAAAAGAGTTGGTAGCTCTTGATCCGG
CAAACAAACCACCGCTGGTAGCGGTGGTTTTTTTGTTTGCAAGCAGCAGATTACGCGCAGAAAAAAAGGA
TCTCAAGAAGATCCTTTGATCTTTTCTACGGGGTCTGACGCTCAGTGGAACGAAAACTCACGTTAAGGGA
TTTTGGTCATGAGATTATCAAAAAGGATCTTCACCTAGATCCTTTTGCGGCCGCAAATCAATCTAAAGTA
TATATGAGTAAACTTGGTCTGACAGTTACCAATGCTTAATCAGTGAGGCACCTATCTCAGCGATCTGTCT
ATTTCGTTCATCCATAGTTGCCTGACTCCCCGTCGTGTAGATAACTACGATACGGGAGGGCTTACCATCT
GGCCCCAGTGCTGCAATGATACCGCGAGACCCACGCTCACCGGCTCCAGATTTATCAGCAATAAACCAGC
CAGCCGGAAGGGCCGAGCGCAGAAGTGGTCCTGCAACTTTATCCGCCTCCATCCAGTCTATTAATTGTTG
CCGGGAAGCTAGAGTAAGTAGTTCGCCAGTTAATAGTTTGCGCAACGTTGTTGCCATTGCTACAGGCATC
GTGGTGTCACGCTCGTCGTTTGGTATGGCTTCATTCAGCTCCGGTTCCCAACGATCAAGGCGAGTTACAT
GATCCCCCATGTTGTGCAAAAAAGCGGTTAGCTCCTTCGGTCCTCCGATCGTTGTCAGAAGTAAGTTGGC
CGCAGTGTTATCACTCATGGTTATGGCAGCACTGCATAATTCTCTTACTGTCATGCCATCCGTAAGATGC
TTTTCTGTGACTGGTGAGTACTCAACCAAGTCATTCTGAGAATAGTGTATGCGGCGACCGAGTTGCTCTT
GCCCGGCGTCAATACGGGATAATACCGCGCCACATAGCAGAACTTTAAAAGTGCTCATCATTGGAAAACG
TTCTTCGGGGCGAAAACTCTCAAGGATCTTACCGCTGTTGAGATCCAGTTCGATGTAACCCACTCGTGCA
CCCAACTGATCTTCAGCATCTTTTACTTTCACCAGCGTTTCTGGGTGAGCAAAAACAGGAAGGCAAAATG
CCGCAAAAAAGGGAATAAGGGCGACACGGAAATGTTGAATACTCATACTCTTCCTTTTTCAATATTATTG
AAGCATTTATCAGGGTTATTGTCTCATGAGCGGATACATATTTGAATGTATTTAGAAAAATAAACAAATA
GGGGTTCCGCGCACATTTCCCCGAAAAGTGCCACCTGCAGCCTGAATATGGGCCAAACAGGATATCTGTG
GTAAGCAGTTCCTGCCCCGGCTCAGGGCCAAGAACAGATGGAACAGCTGAATATGGGCCAAACAGGATAT
CTGTGGTAAGCAGTTCCTGCCCCGGCTCAGGGCCAAGAACAGATGGTCCCCAGATGCGGTCCAGCCCTCA
GCAGTTTCTAGAGAACCATCAGATGTTTCCAGGGTGCCCCAAGGACCTGAAATGACCCTGTGCCTTATTT
GAACTAACCAATCAGTTCGCTTCTCGCTTCTGTTCGCGCGCTTCTGCTCCCCGAGCTCAATAAAAGAGCC
CACAACCCCTCACTCGGGGCGCCAGTCCTCCGATTGACTGAGTCGCCCGGGTACCCGTGTATCCAATAAA
CCCTCTTGCAGTTGCATCCGACTTGTGGTCTCGCTGTTCCTTGGGAGGGTCTCCTCTGAGTGATTGACTA
CCCGTCAGCGGGGGTCTTTCATTTGGGGGCTCGTCCGGGATCGGGAGACCCCTGCCCAGGGACCACCGAC
CCACCACCGGGAGGCAAGCTGGCCAGCAACTTATCTGTGTCTGTCCGATTGTCTAGTGTCTATGACTGAT
TTTATGCGCCTGCGTCGGTACTAGTTAGCTAACTAGCTCTGTATCTGGCGGACCCGTGGTGGAACTGACG
AGTTCTGAACACCCGGCCGCAACCCTGGGAGACGTCCCAGGGACTTTGGGGGCCGTTTTTGTGGCCCGAC
CTGAGGAAGGGAGTCGATGTGGAATCCGACCCCGTCAGGATATGTGGTTCTGGTAGGAGACGAGAACCTA
AAACAGTTCCCGCCTCCGTCTGAATTTTTGCTTTCGGTTTGGAACCGAAGCCGCGCGTCTTGTCTGCTGC
AGCGCTGCAGCATCGTTCTGTGTTGTCTCTGTCTGACTGTGTTTCTGTATTTGTCTGAAAATTAGGGCCA
GACTGTTACCACTCCCTTAAGTTTGACCTTAGGTCACTGGAAAGATGTCGAGCGGATCGCTCACAACCAG
TCGGTAGATGTCAAGAAGAGACGTTGGGTTACCTTCTGCTCTGCAGAATGGCCAACCTTTAACGTCGGAT
GGCCGCGAGACGGCACCTTTAACCGAGACCTCATCACCCAGGTTAAGATCAAGGTCTTTTCACCTGGCCC
GCATGGACACCCAGACCAGGTCCCCTACATCGTGACCTGGGAAGCCTTGGCTTTTGACCCCCCTCCCTGG
GTCAAGCCCTTTGTACACCCTAAGCCTCCGCCTCCTCTTCCTCCATCCGCCCCGTCTCTCCCCCTTGAAC
CTCCTCGTTCGACCCCGCCTCGATCCTCCCTTTATCCAGCCCTCACTCCTTCTCTAGGCGCCGGCCGGAT
CCCAGTGTGGTGGTACTAATAGTAATCAATTACGGGGTCATTAGTTCA
Features (pLannotate 1.2.2; 23 found; start..end, strand, type, name):
     22..325     +  enhancer       CMV enhancer: human cytomegalovirus immediate early enhancer
    326..529     +  promoter       CMV promoter: human cytomegalovirus (CMV) immediate early promoter
    552..579     +  misc_feature   MCS (fragment): multiple cloning site
    589..633     +  CDS            S-Tag: affinity and epitope tag derived from pancreatic ribonuclease A
    682..710     +  CDS            3xFLAG (fragment): three tandem FLAG® epitope tags
    727..840     +  CDS            SBP: streptavidin-binding peptide selected from a peptide library; binds streptavidin with nanomolar affinity (Keefe et al., 2001)
    871..900     +  misc_feature   MCS (fragment): multiple cloning site
    913..937     +  protein_bind   attB1: mutant version of attB; recombination site for the Gateway® BP reaction BP Clonase™
    940..3213    +  CDS            ERCC4 (fragment): XPF_HUMAN - Also known as ERCC11, XPF. Experimental evidence at protein level: Swiss-Prot protein existence level 1. Catalytic component of a structure-specific DNA repair endonuclease responsible for the 5-prime incision during DNA repair. Involved in homologous recombination that assists in removing interstrand cross-link. From Homo sapiens (Human).
   3221..3241    -  protein_bind   attB2: mutant version of attB; core recombination site for the Gateway® BP reaction BP Clonase™
   3258..3470    +  misc_feature   IRES (fragment): internal ribosome entry site (IRES) of the encephalomyocarditis virus (EMCV)
   3509..3838    +  promoter       SV40 promoter: SV40 enhancer and early promoter
   3848..4447    +  CDS            PuroR: puromycin N-acetyltransferase; pac from Streptomyces alboniger; confers resistance to puromycin
   4546..4667    +  LTR            3' LTR (ΔU3) (fragment): self-inactivating 3' long terminal repeat (LTR) from Moloney murine leukemia virus
   4668..5137    +  LTR            LTR: long terminal repeat from Moloney murine leukemia virus
   5203..5255    -  CDS            lacI (fragment): lac repressor; lacI; The lac repressor binds to the lac operator to inhibit transcription in E. coli. This inhibition can be relieved by adding lactose or isopropyl-β-D-thiogalactopyranoside (IPTG).
   5438..6026    -  rep_origin     ori: high-copy-number ColE1/pMB1/pBR322/pUC origin of replication
   6186..7046    -  CDS            AmpR: β-lactamase; bla; confers resistance to ampicillin, carbenicillin, and related antibiotics
   7047..7151    -  promoter       AmpR promoter: bla
   7182..7651    +  LTR            LTR: long terminal repeat from Moloney murine leukemia virus
   7775..8049    +  misc_feature   MESV Ψ (fragment): packaging signal of murine embryonic stem cell virus
   8116..8532    +  CDS            gag (truncated): truncated Moloney murine leukemia virus (MMLV) gag gene lacking the start codon
   8557..8588    +  enhancer       CMV enhancer (fragment): human cytomegalovirus immediate early enhancer
