[The description below was written by a language model from this plasmid's Addgene catalogue record and pLannotate feature annotations shown in this document.]
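Description:
SFB-XPF-D656-813 is a mammalian expression plasmid built on the pMH-SFB-N backbone that produces a truncated form of human XPF (ERCC4), the catalytic subunit of the XPF-ERCC1 structure-specific DNA repair endonuclease, lacking amino acids 656–813. The open reading frame was introduced by Gateway cloning and is flanked by attB1 and attB2 sites. It sits in frame downstream of a backbone-encoded N-terminal triple tag consisting of the S-tag, a FLAG epitope and the streptavidin-binding peptide (SFB). Transcription is driven by the human cytomegalovirus immediate-early enhancer and promoter. The SFB tag allows detection by FLAG or S-tag reagents and supports sequential affinity capture on streptavidin and S-protein resins.

Downstream of the insert, the annotation shows a fragment of the EMCV IRES followed by an SV40 enhancer/early promoter driving puromycin N-acetyltransferase, which allows selection of transfected mammalian cells. The backbone also carries retroviral elements: Moloney murine leukemia virus LTRs, an MESV packaging signal and a truncated gag segment. These arrange the expression and selection cassettes within a gammaretroviral vector frame, although the catalogue lists the plasmid only as a mammalian expression vector and does not describe viral packaging. In bacteria it is maintained by a high-copy ColE1/pUC-type origin and selected with ampicillin via β-lactamase.

The associated work concerns the cooperation of SLX4IP, SLX4 and XPF-ERCC1 in interstrand crosslink repair. That context suggests this internal deletion mutant serves for domain mapping of XPF interactions or function, though the record does not state which activity the deleted region removes.
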