Addgene plasmid #247891: SFB-XPF-D656-813
Purpose: Mammalian expression construct for N-terminal S protein-Flag-Streptavidin binding peptide (SFB)-tagged XPF D656-813
Depositing lab: Junjie Chen & Huimin Zhang. Depositing organization: University of Texas MD Anderson Cancer Center. Publication: SLX4IP acts with SLX4 and XPF-ERCC1 to promote interstrand crosslink repair. Zhang H, Chen Z, Ye Y, Ye Z, Cao D, Xiong Y, Srivastava M, Feng X, Tang M, Wang C, Tainer JA, Chen J. Nucleic Acids Res. 2019 Nov 4;47(19):10181-10201. doi: 10.1093/nar/gkz769. PubMed 31495888.
Backbone
  Vector backbone: pMH-SFB-N
  Vector type: Mammalian Expression
Growth in bacteria
  Bacterial resistance: Ampicillin, 100 μg/mL
  Growth temperature: 37°C
  Growth strain: DH5alpha
  Copy number: High Copy
Gene/Insert
  Gene/Insert name: XPF
  Species: H. sapiens (human)
  Mutation: deletion of amino acid 656-813
  Entrez Gene: ERCC4 (a.k.a. ERCC11, FANCQ, RAD1, XFEPS, XPF)
  Tag / fusion protein: S protein-Flag-Streptavidin binding peptide (SFB) (N terminal on backbone)
  Cloning method: Gateway Cloning
Terms and licenses: Academic/Nonprofit Terms; Industry Terms: Not Available to Industry
How to cite: SFB-XPF-D656-813 was a gift from Junjie Chen & Huimin Zhang (Addgene plasmid # 247891 ; http://n2t.net/addgene:247891 ; RRID:Addgene_247891)
